>Addgene plasmid #177076 | pEPQD1CB0792 | addgene full sequence | sequence record 349538 | Addgene NGS Result
CCCCTGGGGGGATGGGAGGCCCGCGTTAGCGGGCCGGGAGGGTTCGAGAAGGGGGGGCACCCCCCTTCGG
CGTGCGCGGTCACGCGCACAGGGCGCAGCCCTGGTTAAAAACAAGGTTTATAAATATTGGTTTAAAAGCA
GGTTAAAAGACAGGTTAGCGGTGGCCGAAAAACGGGCGGAAACCCTTGCAAATGCTGGATTTTCTGCCTG
TGGACAGCCCCTCAAATGTCAATAGGTGCGCCCCTCATCTGTCAGCACTCTGCCCCTCAAGTGTCAAGGA
TCGCGCCCCTCATCTGTCAGTAGTCGCGCCCCTCAAGTGTCAATACCGCAGGGCACTTATCCCCAGGCTT
GTCCACATCATCTGTGGGAAACTCGCGTAAAATCAGGCGTTTTCGCCGATTTGCGAGGCTGGCCAGCTCC
ACGTCGCCGGCCGAAATCGAGCCTGCCCCTCATCTGTCAACGCCGCGCCGGGTGAGTCGGCCCCTCAAGT
GTCAACGTCCGCCCCTCATCTGTCAGTGAGGGCCAAGTTTTCCGCGAGGTATCCACAACGCCGGCGGCCG
CGGTGTCTCGCACACGGCTTCGACGGCGTTTCTGGCGCGTTTGCAGGGCCATAGACGGCCGCCAGCCCAG
CGGCGAGGGCAACCAGCCCGGTGAGCGTCGCAAAGGAGATCCTGATCTGACTGATGGGCTGCCTGTATCG
AGTGGTGATTTTGTGCCGAGCTGCCGGTCGGGGAGCTGTTGGCTGGCTGGTGGCAGGATATATTGTGGTG
TAAACAAATTGACGCTTAGACAACTTAATAACACATTGCGGACGTTTTTAATGTACTGGGGTGGATGCAG
TGGGCCCCACTCTGTGAAGACAAGCAAGAATTCAAGCTTGGAGCGGTGCGGGTGCCAGGGCGTGCCCTTG
GGCTCCCCGGGCGCGTACTCCACTCCCCGAGCCGGTGCGGGTGCCAGGGCGTGCCCTTGGGCTCCCCGGG
CGCGTACTCCACTCCCCCCATGGTGCGGTGCGGGTGCCAGGGCGTGCCCTTGGGCTCCCCGGGCGCGTAC
TCCACTCCCCGAGCCGGTGCGGGTGCCAGGGCGTGCCCTTGGGCTCCCCGGGCGCGTACTCCACTCCCCT
TCGCAAGACCCTTCCTCTATATAAGGAAGTTCATTTCATTTGGAGAGGACTCCGGTATTTTTACAACAAT
TACCACAACAAAACAAACAACAAACAACATTACAATTTACTATTCTAGTCGAATACTGTATTTTTACAAC
AATTACCAACAACAACAAACAACAAACAACATTACAATTACTATTTACAATTACAATGGCTTCGAAGCTT
GAAATAGAAATTGAGTTGAAAAGTGATGTAGAAAAGATGTGGAAACACTTCAAAGAATTCACCAAATTAT
TCCCCAAGGCTTGTCCTCATCTTTACGAGAAGATTGATGTGATCGAGGGAGATGGGATATCAGTTGGAAC
AATCTTTGTCAGTACCCTGAAACCAACAGAGTTGAACCCCGTGGTTATGGTGACGAAGGAGAAGATTGAT
TTTTTAGATGATGAGAACAAAATGTTGAGGTATAGTTACATGGAAGGGGAGATATTAAAGAATTACAAGA
ATTTGAGGGGCACAGTGCATATGAGCAGCAGCAAAAGTGGTGGAACTATATTCAAATATTCAGGAGAATT
CGAAAAGGCAAATGAACAAGTCCCTGATCCTGTTTTCTTCAAAGATTTTATGGTCATAGTTTTCCAAGGT
TTGGATGATTATATTCTCAAGGGCATGAACCATACATGTCAAAATTAAGCTTGGACTCCCATGTTGGCAA
AGGCAACCAAACAAACAATGAATGATCCGCTCCTGCATATGGGGCGGTTTGAGTATTTCAACTGCCATTT
GGGCTGAATTGTAGACATGCTCCTGTCAGAAATTCCGTGATCTTACTCAATATTCAGTAATCTCGGCCAA
TATCCTAAATGTGCGTGGCTTTATCTGTCTTTGTATTGTTTCATCAATTCATGTAACGTTTGCTTTTCTT
ATGAATTTTCAAATAAATTATCCGCTACTATTGTCTTCTGCACGAAGTGGTTTAAACTATCAGTGTTTGA
CAGGATATATTGGCGGGTAAACCTAAGAGAAAAGAGCGTTTATTAGAATAATCGGATATTTAAAAGGGCG
TGAAAAGGTTTATCCGTTCGTCCATTTGTATGTGCATGCCAACCACAGGGTTCCCCAGATCAGGCGCTGG
CTGCTGAACCCCCAGCCGGAACTGACCCCACAAGGCCCTAGCGTTTGCAATGCACCAGGTCATCATTGAC
CCAGGCGTGTTCCACCAGGCCGCTGCCTCGCAACTCTTCGCAGGCTTCGCCGACCTGCTCGCGCCACTTC
TTCACGCGGGTGGAATCCGATCCGCACATGAGGCGGAAGGTTTCCAGCTTGAGCGGGTACGGCTCCCGGT
GCGAGCTGAAATAGTCGAACATCCGTCGGGCCGTCGGCGACAGCTTGCGGTACTTCTCCCATATGAATTT
CGTGTAGTGGTCGCCAGCAAACAGCACGACGATTTCCTCGTCGATCAGGACCTGGCAACGGGACGTTTTC
TTGCCACGGTCCAGGACGCGGAAGCGGTGCAGCAGCGACACCGATTCCAGGTGCCCAACGCGGTCGGACG
TGAAGCCCATCGCCGTCGCCTGTAGGCGCGACAGGCATTCCTCGGCCTTCGTGTAATACCGGCCATTGAT
CGACCAGCCCAGGTCCTGGCAAAGCTCGTAGAACGTGAAGGTGATCGGCTCGCCGATAGGGGTGCGCTTC
GCGTACTCCAACACCTGCTGCCACACCAGTTCGTCATCGTCGGCCCGCAGCTCGACGCCGGTGTAGGTGA
TCTTCACGTCCTTGTTGACGTGGAAAATGACCTTGTTTTGCAGCGCCTCGCGCGGGATTTTCTTGTTGCG
CGTGGTGAACAGGGCAGAGCGGGCCGTGTCGTTTGGCATCGCTCGCATCGTGTCCGGCCACGGCGCAATA
TCGAACAAGGAAAGCTGCATTTCCTTGATCTGCTGCTTCGTGTGTTTCAGCAACGCGGCCTGCTTGGCCT
CGCTGACCTGTTTTGCCAGGTCCTCGCCGGCGGTTTTTCGCTTCTTGGTCGTCATAGTTCCTCGCGTGTC
GATGGTCATCGACTTCGCCAAACCTGCCGCCTCCTGTTCAAGACGACGCGAACGCTCCACGGCGGCCGAT
GGCGCGGGCAGGGCAGGGGGAGCCAGTTGCACGCTGTCGCGCTCGATCTTGGCCGTAGCTTGCTGGACCA
TCGAGCCGACGGACTGGAAGGTTTCGCGGGGCGCACGCATGACGGTGCGGCTTGCGATGGTTTCGGCATC
CTCGGCGGAAAACCCCGCGTCGATCAGTTCTTGCCTGTATGCCTTCCGGTCAAACGTCCGATTCATTCAC
CCTCCTTGCGGGATTGCCCCGACTCACGCCGGGGCAATGTGCCCTTATTCCTGATTTGACCCGCCTGGTG
CCTTGGTGTCCAGATAATCCACCTTATCGGCAATGAAGTCGGTCCCGTAGACCGTCTGGCCGTCCTTCTC
GTACTTGGTATTCCGAATCTTGCCCTGCACGAATACCAGCGACCCCTTGCCCAAATACTTGCCGTGGGCC
TCGGCCTGAGAGCCAAAACACTTGATGCGGAAGAAGTCGGTGCGCTCCTGCTTGTCGCCGGCATCGTTGC
GCCACATCTAGGATCTGCCAGGAACCGTAAAAAGGCCGCGTTGCTGGCGTTTTTCCATAGGCTCCGCCCC
CCTGACGAGCATCACAAAAATCGACGCTCAAGTCAGAGGTGGCGAAACCCGACAGGACTATAAAGATACC
AGGCGTTTCCCCCTGGAAGCTCCCTCGTGCGCTCTCCTGTTCCGACCCTGCCGCTTACCGGATACCTGTC
CGCCTTTCTCCCTTCGGGAAGCGTGGCGCTTTCTCATAGCTCACGCTGTAGGTATCTCAGTTCGGTGTAG
GTCGTTCGCTCCAAGCTGGGCTGTGTGCACGAACCCCCCGTTCAGCCCGACCGCTGCGCCTTATCCGGTA
ACTATCGTCTTGAGTCCAACCCGGTAAGACACGACTTATCGCCACTGGCAGCAGCCACTGGTAACAGGAT
TAGCAGAGCGAGGTATGTAGGCGGTGCTACAGAGTTCTTGAAGTGGTGGCCTAACTACGGCTACACTAGA
AGAACAGTATTTGGTATCTGCGCTCTGCTGAAGCCAGTTACCTTCGGAAAAAGAGTTGGTAGCTCTTGAT
CCGGCAAACAAACCACCGCTGGTAGCGGTGGTTTTTTTGTTTGCAAGCAGCAGATTACGCGCAGAAAAAA
AGGATCTCAAGAAGATCCTTTGATCTTTTCTACGGGGTCTGACGCTCAGTGGAACGAAAACTCACGTTAA
GGGATTTTGGTCATGAGATTATCAAAAAGGATCTTCACCTAGATCCTTTTAAATTAAAAATGAAGTTTTA
AATCAATCTAAAGTATATATGAGTAAACTTGGTCTGACAGTTACCAATGCTTAATCAGTGAGGCACCTAT
CTCAGCGATCTGTCTATTTCGTTCATCCATAGTTGCCTGACTCCCCGTCGTGTAGATAACTACGATACGG
GAGGGCTTACCATCTGGCCCCAGTGCTGCAATGATACCGCGAGAACCACGCTCACCGGCTCCAGATTTAT
CAGCAATAAACCAGCCAGCCGGAAGGGCCGAGCGCAGAAGTGGTCCTGCAACTTTATCCGCCTCCATCCA
GTCTATTAATTGTTGCCGGGAAGCTAGAGTAAGTAGTTCGCCAGTTAATAGTTTGCGCAACGTTGTTGCC
ATTGCTACAGGCATCGTGGTGTCACGCTCGTCGTTTGGTATGGCTTCATTCAGCTCCGGTTCCCAACGAT
CAAGGCGAGTTACATGATCCCCCATGTTGTGCAAAAAAGCGGTTAGCTCCTTCGGTCCTCCGATCGTTGT
CAGAAGTAAGTTGGCCGCAGTGTTATCACTCATGGTTATGGCAGCACTGCATAATTCTCTTACTGTCATG
CCATCCGTAAGATGCTTTTCTGTGACTGGTGAGTACTCAACCAAGTCATTCTGAGAATAGTGTATGCGGC
GACCGAGTTGCTCTTGCCCGGCGTCAATACGGGATAATACCGCGCCACATAGCAGAACTTTAAAAGTGCT
CATCATTGGAAAACGTTCTTCGGGGCGAAAACTCTCAAGGATCTTACCGCTGTTGAGATCCAGTTCGATG
TAACCCACTCGTGCACCCAACTGATCTTCAGCATCTTTTACTTTCACCAGCGTTTCTGGGTGAGCAAAAA
CAGGAAGGCAAAATGCCGCAAAAAAGGGAATAAGGGCGACACGGAAATGTTGAATACTCATACTCTTCCT
TTTTCAATATTATTGAAGCATTTATCAAGGTTATTGTCTCATGAGCGGATACATATTTGAATGTATTTAG
AAAAATAAACAAATAGGGGTTCCGCGCACGAATTGGCCAGCGCTGCCATTTTTGGGGTGAGGCCGTTCGC
GGCCGAGGGGCGCAG
Features (pLannotate 1.2.2; 17 found; start..end, strand, type, name):
     28..659     -  rep_origin     oriV: incP origin of replication
    751..775     +  misc_feature   LB T-DNA repeat: left border repeat from nopaline C58 T-DNA
    892..925     +  protein_bind   attB: minimal attB site for the φC31 integrase (Groth et al., 2000) phage φC31 integrase
    951..984     +  protein_bind   attB: minimal attB site for the φC31 integrase (Groth et al., 2000) phage φC31 integrase
   1014..1047    +  protein_bind   attB: minimal attB site for the φC31 integrase (Groth et al., 2000) phage φC31 integrase
   1073..1106    +  protein_bind   attB: minimal attB site for the φC31 integrase (Groth et al., 2000) phage φC31 integrase
   1123..1169    +  promoter       minimal CaMV 35S promoter: minimal 35S promoter from cauliflower mosaic virus
   1202..1227    +  misc_feature   TMV Ω (fragment): translational enhancer from the tobacco mosaic virus 5'-leader sequence (Gallie et al., 1988)
   1259..1314    +  misc_feature   TMV Ω: translational enhancer from the tobacco mosaic virus 5'-leader sequence (Gallie et al., 1988)
   1800..2052    +  terminator     MAS terminator: mannopine synthase terminator
   2098..2122    +  misc_feature   RB T-DNA repeat: right border repeat from nopaline C58 T-DNA
   2234..2254    -  CDS            TetR (fragment): tetracycline resistance regulatory protein; tetR
   2281..3426    -  CDS            trfA: TRFA_ECOLX - Experimental evidence at protein level: Swiss-Prot protein existence level 1. Also involved in plasmid copy number control, promoting intermolecular coupling of protein bound iterons at oriV, which inhibits replication initiation. From Escherichia coli.
   3762..4350    -  rep_origin     ori: high-copy-number ColE1/pMB1/pBR322/pUC origin of replication
   4521..5381    -  CDS            AmpR: β-lactamase; bla; confers resistance to ampicillin, carbenicillin, and related antibiotics
   5382..5486    -  promoter       AmpR promoter: bla
   5503..5545    -  rep_origin     oriV (fragment): incP origin of replication
