[The description below was written by a language model from this plasmid's Addgene catalogue record and pLannotate feature annotations shown in this document.]
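Description:
pEPQD1CB0792 is a MoClo (Golden Gate modular cloning) Level 1, position 2 plasmid built in the pICH47742 backbone, a binary vector for Agrobacterium-mediated delivery into plants. The 5.5 kb plasmid carries a high-copy ColE1/pUC-type origin and an ampicillin resistance gene (β-lactamase with its own promoter) for propagation and selection in E. coli. It also carries the broad-host-range incP oriV with the trfA replication initiator, which allow maintenance in Agrobacterium. Left and right nopaline-type T-DNA border repeats flank the assembled transcriptional unit, defining the segment transferred into plant cells.

The payload is a single synthetic transcriptional unit expressing the major latex protein-like gene (NmMLPL) from Nepeta mussinii. The coding sequence itself is not annotated in the feature table, but the unannotated gap between the leader and the terminator is where it would be expected to sit. Its promoter region consists of four tandem minimal attB sites for phage φC31 integrase placed upstream of a minimal CaMV 35S promoter. The minimal promoter alone has little activity, so transcription depends on a co-expressed synthetic activator. According to the record, this is a Gal4 activation domain fused to φC31, with the attB sites serving as its binding sites rather than as recombination targets. A tobacco mosaic virus Ω 5′ leader enhances translation, and the mannopine synthase (MAS) terminator ends the unit.

The plasmid is intended for transient expression in plants. The associated publication concerns reconstitution of monoterpene indole alkaloid biosynthesis in Nicotiana benthamiana. As a position 2 Level 1 module, it can also be combined with neighbouring units into multigene Level 2 assemblies.
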