Addgene plasmid #177076: pEPQD1CB0792
Purpose: MoClo Level 1, position 2, transcriptional unit for transient expression of major latex protein-like (NmMLPL) from Nepeta mussinii promoter regions contains 4x attB sites for recruitment fo gal4AD-phiC31
Depositing lab: Nicola Patron. Depositing organization: Earlham Institute. Publication: Reconstitution of monoterpene indole alkaloid biosynthesis in genome engineered Nicotiana benthamiana. Dudley QM, Jo S, Guerrero DAS, Chhetry M, Smedley MA, Harwood WA, Sherden NH, O'Connor SE, Caputi L, Patron NJ. Commun Biol. 2022 Sep 10;5(1):949. doi: 10.1038/s42003-022-03904-w. PubMed 36088516.
Backbone
  Vector backbone: pICH47742
  Vector type: Synthetic Biology
Growth in bacteria
  Bacterial resistance: Ampicillin, 100 μg/mL
  Growth temperature: 37°C
  Growth strain: DH5alpha
  Copy number: High Copy
Gene/Insert
  Gene/Insert name: major latex protein-like (NmMLPL) from Nepeta mussinii (alt name: P2_4X opattB-TMV-NmMLP-masterm)
  Species: Other
  Cloning method: Restriction Enzyme; 5′ cloning site Unknown (unknown if destroyed); 3′ cloning site Unknown (unknown if destroyed)
  Sequencing primers: 5′ CTGGTGGCAGGATATATTGTGGTG; 3′ GAACCCTGTGGTTGGCATGCACATAC
Terms and licenses: Academic/Nonprofit Terms; Industry Terms: Not Available to Industry
How to cite: pEPQD1CB0792 was a gift from Nicola Patron (Addgene plasmid # 177076 ; http://n2t.net/addgene:177076 ; RRID:Addgene_177076)
